Addgene plasmid #171328: pFTK056
Purpose: Part Plasmid Entry Vector (LVL0) from the Fungal Modular Cloning ToolKit.
Depositing lab: Arnold Driessen. Depositing organization: University of Groningen. Publication: Modular Synthetic Biology Toolkit for Filamentous Fungi. Mozsik L, Pohl C, Meyer V, Bovenberg RAL, Nygard Y, Driessen AJM. ACS Synth Biol. 2021 Nov 2. doi: 10.1021/acssynbio.1c00260. PubMed 34726388.
Backbone
  Vector backbone: pICH41308
  Vector type: Bacterial Expression, Yeast Expression, Synthetic Biology
Growth in bacteria
  Bacterial resistance: Spectinomycin, 50 μg/mL
  Growth temperature: 37°C
  Growth strain: DH5alpha
  Copy number: High Copy
Gene/Insert
  Gene/Insert name: SpCas9-NLS
  Species: Penicillium, Aspergillus, or other fungal sources
  Mutation: n/a
  Cloning method: Restriction Enzyme; 5′ cloning site Unknown (unknown if destroyed)
Terms and licenses: Academic/Nonprofit Terms; Industry Terms: Not Available to Industry
How to cite: pFTK056 was a gift from Arnold Driessen (Addgene plasmid # 171328 ; http://n2t.net/addgene:171328 ; RRID:Addgene_171328)
