[The description below was written by a language model from this plasmid's Addgene catalogue record and pLannotate feature annotations shown in this document.]
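Description:
pFTK056 is a level 0 (LVL0) part plasmid from the Fungal Modular Cloning ToolKit, a synthetic biology collection for assembling genetic constructs for filamentous fungi. It is built on the pICH41308 backbone, a standard MoClo entry vector that holds a single standardised part rather than a complete expression unit. The 6.4 kb plasmid is maintained in E. coli at high copy through a ColE1/pUC-type origin and is selected with spectinomycin via the aadA adenylyltransferase gene. The annotation places an AmpR (bla) promoter upstream of aadA. The short integrase, gentamicin acetyltransferase and lacI fragments also annotated appear to be remnants of the backbone's construction and not functional elements.

The payload is the Streptococcus pyogenes Cas9 coding sequence, followed at its 3′ end by two tandem SV40 large T antigen nuclear localisation signals, matching the insert name SpCas9-NLS. These signals direct the nuclease into the nucleus of a eukaryotic host. The catalogue's species field lists fungal sources, but the feature table identifies the cas9 gene as being of S. pyogenes origin. The record does not say whether the sequence was codon-adapted for fungi.

No fungal promoter or terminator is annotated around the coding sequence, which fits its role as a coding-sequence part. To be expressed, it would be combined with promoter and terminator parts from the toolkit into a higher-level transcription unit, typically by Golden Gate-style modular cloning. The specific flanking restriction sites and overhangs are not given in the record. The assembled units would be used for CRISPR/Cas9 genome editing in Penicillium, Aspergillus or related fungi.
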