Features (pLannotate 1.2.2; 9 found; start..end, strand, type, name):
    110..214     +  promoter       AmpR promoter: bla
    205..285     -  CDS            int (fragment): INT2_ECOLX - Protein inferred from homology: Swiss-Prot protein existence level 3. Putative integrase believed to be involved in the insertion of antibiotic resistance genes into plasmids and transposons. From Escherichia coli.
    373..429     +  CDS            GmR (fragment): gentamycin acetyltransferase; aacC1; confers resistance to gentamycin
    436..1224    +  CDS            aadA: S3AD_ECOLX - Experimental evidence at protein level: Swiss-Prot protein existence level 1. Mediates bacterial resistance to the antibiotics streptomycin and spectinomycin. From Escherichia coli.
   1398..1986    +  rep_origin     ori: high-copy-number ColE1/pMB1/pBR322/pUC origin of replication
   2169..2218    +  CDS            lacI (fragment): lac repressor; lacI; The lac repressor binds to the lac operator to inhibit transcription in E. coli. This inhibition can be relieved by adding lactose or isopropyl-β-D-thiogalactopyranoside (IPTG).
   2235..6338    +  CDS            cas9: CAS9_STRP1 - Also known as csn1 From Streptococcus pyogenes serotype M1.
   6351..6371    +  CDS            SV40 NLS: nuclear localization signal of SV40 (simian virus 40) large T antigen
   6375..6395    +  CDS            SV40 NLS: nuclear localization signal of SV40 (simian virus 40) large T antigen
>Addgene plasmid #171328 | pFTK056 | addgene full sequence | sequence record 351263 | Addgene NGS Result
GTGGCTCTTCAGTGGACGAAAGGGCCTCGTGATACGCCTATTTTTATAGGTTAATGTCATGATAATAATG
GTTTCTTAGACGTCAGGTGGCACTTTTCGGGGAAATGTGCGCGGAACCCCTATTTGTTTATTTTTCTAAA
TACATTCAAATATGTATCCGCTCATGAGACAATAACCCTGATAAATGCTTCAATAATATTGAAAAAGGAA
GAGTATGCGCTCACGCAACTGGTCCAGAACCTTGACCGAACGCAGCGGTGGTAACGGCGCAGTGGCGGTT
TTCATGGCTTGTTATGACTGTTTTTTTTTGGGGTACAGTCTATGCCTCGGGCATCCAAGCAGCAAGCGCG
TTACGCCGTGGGTCGATGTTTGATGTTATGGAGCAGCAACGATGTTACGCAGCAGGGCAGTCGCCCTAAA
ACAAAGTTAAACATCATGAGGGAAGCGGTGATCGCCGAAGTATCGACTCAACTATCAGAGGTAGTTGGCG
TCATCGAGCGCCATCTCGAACCGACGTTGCTGGCCGTACATTTGTACGGCTCCGCAGTGGATGGCGGCCT
GAAGCCACACAGCGATATTGATTTGCTGGTTACGGTGACCGTAAGGCTTGATGAAACAACGCGGCGAGCT
TTGATCAACGACCTTTTGGAAACTTCGGCTTCCCCTGGAGAGAGCGAGATTCTCCGCGCTGTAGAAGTCA
CCATTGTTGTGCACGACGACATCATTCCGTGGCGTTATCCAGCTAAGCGCGAACTGCAATTTGGAGAATG
GCAGCGCAATGACATTCTTGCAGGTATCTTCGAGCCAGCCACGATCGACATTGATCTGGCTATCTTGCTG
ACAAAAGCAAGAGAACATAGCGTTGCCTTGGTAGGTCCAGCGGCGGAGGAACTCTTTGATCCGGTTCCTG
AACAGGATCTATTTGAGGCGCTAAATGAAACCTTAACGCTATGGAACTCGCCGCCCGACTGGGCTGGCGA
TGAGCGAAATGTAGTGCTTACGTTGTCCCGCATTTGGTACAGCGCAGTAACCGGCAAAATCGCGCCGAAG
GATGTCGCTGCCGACTGGGCAATGGAGCGCCTGCCGGCCCAGTATCAGCCCGTCATACTTGAAGCTAGAC
AGGCTTATCTTGGACAAGAAGAAGATCGCTTGGCCTCGCGCGCAGATCAGTTGGAAGAATTTGTCCATTA
CGTAAAAGGCGAGATCACCAAGGTAGTCGGCAAATAACTGTCAGACCAAGTTTACTCATATATACTTTAG
ATTGATTTAAAACTTCATTTTTAATTTAAAAGGATCTAGGTGAAGATCCTTTTTGATAATCTCATGACCA
AAATCCCTTAACGTGAGTTTTCGTTCCACTGAGCGTCAGACCCCGTAGAAAAGATCAAAGGATCTTCTTG
AGATCCTTTTTTTCTGCGCGTAATCTGCTGCTTGCAAACAAAAAAACCACCGCTACCAGCGGTGGTTTGT
TTGCCGGATCAAGAGCTACCAACTCTTTTTCCGAAGGTAACTGGCTTCAGCAGAGCGCAGATACCAAATA
CTGTTCTTCTAGTGTAGCCGTAGTTAGGCCACCACTTCAAGAACTCTGTAGCACCGCCTACATACCTCGC
TCTGCTAATCCTGTTACCAGTGGCTGCTGCCAGTGGCGATAAGTCGTGTCTTACCGGGTTGGACTCAAGA
CGATAGTTACCGGATAAGGCGCAGCGGTCGGGCTGAACGGGGGGTTCGTGCACACAGCCCAGCTTGGAGC
GAACGACCTACACCGAACTGAGATACCTACAGCGTGAGCTATGAGAAAGCGCCACGCTTCCCGAAGGGAG
AAAGGCGGACAGGTATCCGGTAAGCGGCAGGGTCGGAACAGGAGAGCGCACGAGGGAGCTTCCAGGGGGA
AACGCCTGGTATCTTTATAGTCCTGTCGGGTTTCGCCACCTCTGACTTGAGCGTCGATTTTTGTGATGCT
CGTCAGGGGGGCGGAGCCTATGGAAAAACGCCAGCAACGCGGCCTTTTTACGGTTCCTGGCCTTTTGCTG
GCCTTTTGCTCACATGTTCTTTCCTGCGTTATCCCCTGATTCTGTGGATAACCGTATTACCGCCTTTGAG
TGAGCTGATACCGCTCGCCGCAGCCGAACGACCGAGCGCAGCGAGTCAGTGAGCGAGGAAGCGGAAGAGC
GCCCAATACGCAAACCGCCTCTCCCCGCGCGTTGGCCGATTCATTAATCACTCTGTGGTCTCAAATGGAC
AAGAAGTATTCTATCGGACTGGATATCGGGACTAATAGCGTCGGGTGGGCCGTGATCACTGACGAGTACA
AGGTGCCCTCTAAGAAGTTCAAGGTGCTCGGGAACACCGACCGGCATTCCATCAAGAAAAATCTGATCGG
AGCTCTCCTCTTTGATTCAGGGGAAACCGCTGAAGCAACCCGCCTCAAGCGGACTGCTAGACGGCGGTAC
ACCAGGAGGAAGAACCGGATTTGTTACCTTCAAGAGATATTCTCCAACGAAATGGCAAAGGTCGACGACA
GCTTCTTCCATAGGCTGGAAGAATCATTCCTCGTGGAAGAGGATAAGAAGCATGAACGGCATCCCATCTT
CGGTAATATCGTCGACGAGGTGGCCTATCACGAGAAATACCCAACCATCTACCATCTTCGCAAAAAGCTG
GTGGACTCAACCGACAAGGCAGACCTCCGGCTTATCTACCTGGCCCTGGCCCACATGATCAAGTTCAGAG
GCCACTTCCTGATCGAGGGCGACCTCAATCCTGACAATAGCGATGTGGATAAACTGTTCATCCAGCTGGT
GCAGACTTACAACCAGCTCTTTGAAGAGAACCCCATCAATGCAAGCGGAGTCGATGCCAAGGCCATTCTG
TCAGCCCGGCTGTCAAAGAGCCGCAGACTTGAGAATCTTATCGCTCAGCTGCCGGGTGAAAAGAAAAATG
GACTGTTCGGGAACCTGATTGCTCTTTCACTTGGGCTGACTCCCAATTTCAAGTCTAATTTCGACCTGGC
AGAGGATGCCAAGCTGCAACTGTCCAAGGACACCTATGATGACGATCTCGACAACCTCCTGGCCCAGATC
GGTGACCAATACGCCGACCTTTTCCTTGCTGCTAAGAATCTTTCTGACGCCATCCTGCTGTCTGACATTC
TCCGCGTGAACACTGAAATCACCAAGGCCCCTCTTTCAGCTTCAATGATTAAGCGGTATGATGAGCACCA
CCAGGACCTGACCCTGCTTAAGGCACTCGTCCGGCAGCAGCTTCCGGAGAAGTACAAGGAAATCTTCTTT
GACCAGTCAAAGAATGGATACGCCGGCTACATCGACGGAGGTGCCTCCCAAGAGGAATTTTATAAGTTTA
TCAAACCTATCCTTGAGAAGATGGACGGCACCGAAGAGCTCCTCGTGAAACTGAATCGGGAGGATCTGCT
GCGGAAGCAGCGCACTTTCGACAATGGGAGCATTCCCCACCAGATCCATCTTGGGGAGCTTCACGCCATC
CTTCGGCGCCAAGAGGACTTCTACCCCTTTCTTAAGGACAACAGGGAGAAGATTGAGAAAATTCTCACTT
TCCGCATCCCCTACTACGTGGGACCCCTCGCCAGAGGAAATAGCCGGTTTGCTTGGATGACCAGAAAGTC
AGAAGAAACTATCACTCCCTGGAACTTCGAAGAGGTGGTGGACAAGGGAGCCAGCGCTCAGTCATTCATC
GAACGGATGACTAACTTCGATAAGAACCTCCCCAATGAGAAGGTCCTGCCGAAACATTCCCTGCTCTACG
AGTACTTTACCGTGTACAACGAGCTGACCAAGGTGAAATATGTCACCGAAGGGATGAGGAAGCCCGCATT
CCTGTCAGGCGAACAAAAGAAGGCAATTGTGGACCTTCTGTTCAAGACCAATAGAAAGGTGACCGTGAAG
CAGCTGAAGGAGGACTATTTCAAGAAAATTGAATGCTTCGACTCTGTGGAGATTAGCGGGGTCGAAGATC
GGTTCAACGCAAGCCTGGGTACTTACCATGATCTGCTTAAGATCATCAAGGACAAGGATTTTCTGGACAA
TGAGGAGAACGAGGACATCCTTGAGGACATTGTCCTGACTCTCACTCTGTTCGAGGACCGGGAAATGATC
GAGGAGAGGCTTAAGACCTACGCCCATCTGTTCGACGATAAAGTGATGAAGCAACTTAAACGGAGAAGAT
ATACCGGATGGGGACGCCTTAGCCGCAAACTCATCAACGGAATCCGGGACAAACAGAGCGGAAAGACCAT
TCTTGATTTCCTTAAGAGCGACGGATTCGCTAATCGCAACTTCATGCAACTTATCCATGATGATTCCCTG
ACCTTTAAGGAGGACATCCAGAAGGCCCAAGTGTCTGGACAAGGTGACTCACTGCACGAGCATATCGCAA
ATCTGGCTGGTTCACCCGCTATTAAGAAGGGTATTCTCCAGACCGTGAAAGTCGTGGACGAGCTGGTCAA
GGTGATGGGTCGCCATAAACCAGAGAACATTGTCATCGAGATGGCCAGGGAAAACCAGACTACCCAGAAG
GGACAGAAGAACAGCAGGGAGCGGATGAAAAGAATTGAGGAAGGGATTAAGGAGCTCGGGTCACAGATCC
TTAAAGAGCACCCGGTGGAAAACACCCAGCTTCAGAATGAGAAGCTCTATCTGTACTACCTTCAAAATGG
ACGCGATATGTATGTGGACCAAGAGCTTGATATCAACAGGCTCTCAGACTACGACGTGGACCATATCGTC
CCTCAGAGCTTCCTCAAAGACGACTCAATTGACAATAAGGTGCTGACTCGCTCAGACAAGAACCGGGGAA
AGTCAGATAACGTGCCCTCAGAGGAAGTCGTGAAAAAGATGAAGAACTATTGGCGCCAGCTTCTGAACGC
AAAGCTGATCACTCAGCGGAAGTTCGACAATCTCACTAAGGCTGAGAGGGGCGGACTGAGCGAACTGGAC
AAAGCAGGATTCATTAAACGGCAACTTGTGGAGACTCGGCAGATTACTAAACATGTCGCCCAAATCCTTG
ACTCACGCATGAATACCAAGTACGACGAAAACGACAAACTTATCCGCGAGGTGAAGGTGATTACCCTGAA
GTCCAAGCTGGTCAGCGATTTCAGAAAGGACTTTCAATTCTACAAAGTGCGGGAGATCAATAACTATCAT
CATGCTCATGACGCATATCTGAATGCCGTGGTGGGAACCGCCCTGATCAAGAAGTACCCAAAGCTGGAAA
GCGAGTTCGTGTACGGAGACTACAAGGTCTACGACGTGCGCAAGATGATTGCCAAATCTGAGCAGGAGAT
CGGAAAGGCCACCGCAAAGTACTTCTTCTACAGCAACATCATGAATTTCTTCAAGACCGAAATCACCCTT
GCAAACGGTGAGATCCGGAAGAGGCCGCTCATCGAGACTAATGGGGAGACTGGCGAAATCGTGTGGGACA
AGGGCAGAGATTTCGCTACCGTGCGCAAAGTGCTTTCTATGCCTCAAGTGAACATCGTGAAGAAAACCGA
GGTGCAAACCGGAGGCTTTTCTAAGGAATCAATCCTCCCCAAGCGCAACTCCGACAAGCTCATTGCAAGG
AAGAAGGATTGGGACCCTAAGAAGTACGGCGGATTCGATTCACCAACTGTGGCTTATTCTGTCCTGGTCG
TGGCTAAGGTGGAAAAAGGAAAGTCTAAGAAGCTCAAGAGCGTGAAGGAACTGCTGGGTATCACCATTAT
GGAGCGCAGCTCCTTCGAGAAGAACCCAATTGACTTTCTCGAAGCCAAAGGTTACAAGGAAGTCAAGAAG
GACCTTATCATCAAGCTCCCAAAGTATAGCCTGTTCGAACTGGAGAATGGGCGGAAGCGGATGCTCGCCT
CCGCTGGCGAACTTCAGAAGGGTAATGAGCTGGCTCTCCCCTCCAAGTACGTGAATTTCCTCTACCTTGC
AAGCCATTACGAGAAGCTGAAGGGGAGCCCCGAGGACAACGAGCAAAAGCAACTGTTTGTGGAGCAGCAT
AAGCATTATCTGGACGAGATCATTGAGCAGATTTCCGAGTTTTCTAAACGCGTCATTCTCGCTGATGCCA
ACCTCGATAAAGTCCTTAGCGCATACAATAAGCACAGAGACAAACCAATTCGGGAGCAGGCTGAGAATAT
CATCCACCTGTTCACCCTCACCAATCTTGGTGCCCCTGCCGCATTCAAGTACTTCGACACCACCATCGAC
CGGAAACGCTATACCTCCACCAAAGAAGTGCTGGACGCCACCCTCATCCACCAGAGCATCACCGGACTTT
ACGAAACTCGGATTGACCTCTCACAGCTCGGAGGGGATGAGGGAGCTGATCCAAAAAAGAAGAGAAAGGT
AGATCCAAAAAAGAAGAGAAAGGTATAAGCTTTGAGACCACGAA
